LOCUS       Exported 6270 bp ds-DNA circular SYN 12-MAY-2021
DEFINITION  Yeast expression plasmid for SARS-CoV-2 nsp4.
ACCESSION   .
VERSION     .
KEYWORDS    pGBW-m4046697
SOURCE      synthetic DNA construct
  ORGANISM  synthetic DNA construct
REFERENCE   1 (bases 1 to 6270)
  TITLE     SARS-CoV-2 protein Yeast expression constructs, tagged, for protein
            expression and/or purification
REFERENCE   2 (bases 1 to 6270)
  AUTHORS   .
  TITLE     Direct Submission
  JOURNAL   Exported May 12, 2021 from SnapGene Server 1.1.58
            http://www.snapgene.com
FEATURES             Location/Qualifiers
     source          1..6270
                     /organism="synthetic DNA construct"
                     /mol_type="other DNA"
     promoter        25..466
                     /gene="S. cerevisiae GAL1"
                     /label=GAL1 promoter
                     /note="inducible promoter, regulated by Gal4"
     protein_bind    25..142
                     /label=UAS
                     /bound_moiety="Gal4"
                     /note="upstream activating sequence mediating
                     Gal4-dependent induction"
     primer_bind     437..460
                     /label=GAL1
                     /note="S. cerevisiae GAL1 promoter, forward primer"
     primer_bind     complement(2025..2043)
                     /label=CYC1
                     /note="CYC1 transcription termination signal, reverse
                     primer"
     CDS             2394..3197
                     /codon_start=1
                     /gene="S. cerevisiae URA3"
                     /product="orotidine-5'-phosphate decarboxylase, required
                     for uracil biosynthesis"
                     /label=URA3
                     /note="yeast auxotrophic marker, counterselectable with
                     5-fluoroorotic acid (5-FOA)"
                     /translation="MSKATYKERAATHPSPVAAKLFNIMHEKQTNLCASLDVRTTKELL
                     ELVEALGPKICLLKTHVDILTDFSMEGTVKPLKALSAKYNFLLFEDRKFADIGNTVKLQ
                     YSAGVYRIAEWADITNAHGVVGPGIVSGLKQAAEEVTKEPRGLLMLAELSCKGSLSTGE
                     YTKGTVDIAKSDKDFVIGFIAQRDMGGRDEGYDWLIMTPGVGLDDKGDALGQQYRTVDD
                     VVSTGSDIIIVGRGLFAKGRDAKVEGERYRKAGWEAYLRRCGQQN"
     rep_origin      3280..4262
                     /label=2u ori
                     /note="yeast 2u plasmid origin of replication"
     terminator      4340..4369
                     /label=T3Te terminator
                     /note="phage T3 early transcription terminator"
     rep_origin      4391..4978
                     /direction=RIGHT
                     /label=ori
                     /note="high-copy-number ColE1/pMB1/pBR322/pUC origin of
                     replication"
     terminator      4990..5017
                     /label=T7Te terminator
                     /note="phage T7 early transcription terminator"
     CDS             complement(5041..5232)
                     /codon_start=1
                     /gene="rop"
                     /product="Rop protein, which maintains plasmids at low copy
                     number"
                     /label=rop
                     /translation="MTKQEKTALNMARFIRSQTLTLLEKLNELDADEQADICESLHDHA
                     DELYRSCLARFGDDGENL"
     CDS             complement(5233..6093)
                     /codon_start=1
                     /gene="bla"
                     /product="beta-lactamase"
                     /label=AmpR
                     /note="confers resistance to ampicillin, carbenicillin, and
                     related antibiotics"
                     /translation="MSIQHFRVALIPFFAAFCLPVFAHPETLVKVKDAEDQLGARVGYI
                     ELDLNSGKILESLRPEERFPMMSTFKVLLCGAVLSRIDAGQEQLGRRIHYSQNDLVEYS
                     PVTEKHLTDGMTVRELCSAAITMSDNTAANLLLATIGGPKELTAFLHNMGDHVTRLDRW
                     EPELNEAIPNDERDTTMPVAMATTLRKLLTGELLTLASRQQLIDWMEADKVAGSLLRSA
                     LPAGWFIADKSGAGERGSRGIIAALGPDGKPSRIVVIYTTGSQATMDERNRQIAEIGAS
                     LIKHW"
     primer_bind     5856..5875
                     /label=Amp-R
                     /note="Ampicillin resistance gene, reverse primer"
     promoter        complement(6094..6196)
                     /label=cat promoter
                     /note="promoter of the E. coli cat gene encoding
                     chloramphenicol acetyltransferase"
     terminator      6197..6228
                     /label=tonB terminator
                     /note="bidirectional E. coli tonB-P14 transcription
                     terminator"
ORIGIN
        1 gcggccgctt gctatattga agtacggatt agaagccgcc gagcgggcga cagccctccg
       61 acggaagact ctcctccgtg cgtcctcgtc ttcaccggtc gcgttcctga aacgcagatg
      121 tgcctcgcgc cgcactgctc cgaacaataa agattctaca atactagctt ttatggttat
      181 gaagaggaaa aattggcagt aacctggccc cacaaacctt caaattaacg aatcaaatta
      241 acaaccatag gatgataatg cgattagttt tttagcctta tttctggggt aattaatcag
      301 cgaagcgatg atttttgatc tattaacaga tatataaatg gaaaagctgc ataaccactt
      361 taactaatac tttcaacatt ttcagtttgt attacttctt attcaaatgt cataaaagta
      421 tcaacaaaaa attgttaata tacctctata ctttaacgtc aaggagaaaa aactataatg
      481 aagattgtca acaattggct taaacagttg ataaaggtta ctttagtatt tttgttcgtt
      541 gcagccatct tctatctaat tacacctgtc cacgtgatga gtaagcatac cgacttttcc
      601 tcagagatca ttggttacaa agctatcgat ggcggagtta ctagagatat tgcttcgacg
      661 gacacctgtt tcgctaacaa gcacgcggac tttgatactt ggttctctca aaggggtggt
      721 tcctacacaa acgacaaggc ctgccccttg attgcagctg ttatcactag agaagttggt
      781 ttcgtcgtgc caggtttacc agggactata ctgcgtacca ccaatggtga ttttttgcat
      841 ttcttaccaa gagtcttctc tgctgttggc aatatttgtt atacccctag caaattgatc
      901 gaatacactg attttgccac ctctgcttgt gtattggctg ctgaatgcac tattttcaag
      961 gatgcaagtg gtaagccagt tccatactgt tatgacacaa acgtcctcga aggttctgtt
     1021 gcttacgaat ccttgcgacc ggacactaga tatgtgttaa tggatggatc aatcattcaa
     1081 tttccaaaca cataccttga aggttctgtt cgggttgtca ccaccttcga ctccgagtac
     1141 tgtcgccacg gtacttgtga aagatcagaa gccggtgtct gtgtttctac cagcggtaga
     1201 tgggtgttga ataacgatta ttaccgttct cttccaggtg tcttctgcgg tgtcgatgct
     1261 gttaatctat tgactaacat gtttacccct ttgatccaac caataggtgc gctggacatt
     1321 tccgcatcta ttgtcgccgg tggaatcgtt gctatcgttg ttacttgttt ggcttactac
     1381 ttcatgagat ttagaagagc ctttggggag tattcgcatg tcgtggcttt caacactcta
     1441 ttatttttga tgtcgttcac tgttttgtgt cttacaccag tatactcttt cttgcctggt
     1501 gtatactccg ttatctattt atacctgaca ttctacctga ctaacgatgt cagctttttg
     1561 gcacacattc aatggatggt aatgttcacc ccattggttc ccttctggat aacgatcgct
     1621 tacatcattt gcataagtac taaacatttc tattggtttt tctcaaatta tctaaagaga
     1681 agagttgtct ttaatggtgt cagcttttct accttcgaag aagctgcctt gtgtaccttt
     1741 ttgctcaaca aagaaatgta cttgaagttg agatctgacg ttttactccc gctaacccaa
     1801 tataacagat atttagcttt atacaacaag tacaaatact tctcgggtgc catggatact
     1861 acttcatacc gtgaagcggc ttgttgtcac cttgctaagg ctttgaatga tttctctaat
     1921 tccggttccg acgtcttgta tcaaccacct cagacgtcta ttacctccgc tgttttgcaa
     1981 taaacaggcc ccttttcctt tgtcgatatc atgtaattag ttatgtcacg cttacattca
     2041 cgccctcctc ccacatccgc tctaaccgaa aaggaaggag ttagacaacc tgaagtctag
     2101 gtccctattt atttttttta atagttatgt tagtattaag aacgttattt atatttcaaa
     2161 tttttctttt ttttctgtac aaagcggccg ccgaaccact agtgcactgc agtacacggt
     2221 ttccttgaaa tttttttgat tcggtaatct ccgaacagaa ggaagaacga aggaaggagc
     2281 acagacttag attggtatat atacgcatat gtagtgttga agaaacatga aattgcccag
     2341 tattcttaac ccaactgcac agaacaaaaa cgtgcaggaa acgaagataa atcatgtcga
     2401 aagctacata taaggaacgt gctgctactc atcctagtcc tgttgctgcc aagctattta
     2461 atatcatgca cgaaaagcaa acaaacttgt gtgcttcatt ggatgttcgt accaccaagg
     2521 aattactgga gttagttgaa gcattaggtc ccaaaatttg tttactaaaa acacatgtgg
     2581 atatcttgac tgatttttcc atggagggca cagttaagcc gctaaaggca ttatccgcca
     2641 agtacaattt tttactcttc gaggacagaa aatttgctga cattggtaat acagtcaaat
     2701 tgcagtactc tgcgggtgta tacagaatag cagaatgggc agacattacg aatgcacacg
     2761 gtgtggtggg cccaggtatt gttagcggtt tgaagcaggc ggcagaagaa gtaacaaagg
     2821 aacctagagg ccttttgatg ttagcagaat tgtcatgcaa gggctcccta tctactggag
     2881 aatatactaa gggtactgtt gacattgcga agagcgacaa agattttgtt atcggcttta
     2941 ttgctcaaag agacatgggt ggaagagatg aaggttacga ttggttgatt atgacacccg
     3001 gtgtgggttt agatgacaag ggagatgcat tgggtcaaca gtatagaacc gtggatgatg
     3061 tggtttctac aggatctgac attattattg ttggaagagg actatttgca aagggaaggg
     3121 atgctaaggt agagggtgaa cgttacagaa aagcaggctg ggaagcatat ttgagaagat
     3181 gcggccagca aaactaaaaa actgtattat aagtaaatgc atgtatacta aactcacaaa
     3241 ttagagcttc aatttaatta tatcagttat tacccgagta acgaagcatc tgtgcttcat
     3301 tttgtagaac aaaaatgcaa cgcgagagcg ctaatttttc aaacaaagaa tctgagctgc
     3361 atttttacag aacagaaatg caacgcgaaa gcgctatttt accaacgaag aatctgtgct
     3421 tcatttttgt aaaacaaaaa tgcaacgcga gagcgctaat ttttcaaaca aagaatctga
     3481 gctgcatttt tacagaacag aaatgcaacg cgagagcgct attttaccaa caaagaatct
     3541 atacttcttt tttgttctac aaaaatgcat cccgagagcg ctatttttct aacaaagcat
     3601 cttagattac tttttttctc ctttgtgcgc tctataatgc agtctcttga taactttttg
     3661 cactgtaggt ccgttaaggt tagaagaagg ctactttggt gtctattttc tcttccataa
     3721 aaaaagcctg actccacttc ccgcgtttac tgattactag cgaagctgcg ggtgcatttt
     3781 ttcaagataa aggcatcccc gattatattc tataccgatg tggattgcgc atactttgtg
     3841 aacagaaagt gatagcgttg atgattcttc attggtcaga aaattatgaa cggtttcttc
     3901 tattttgtct ctatatacta cgtataggaa atgtttacat tttcgtattg ttttcgattc
     3961 actctatgaa tagttcttac tacaattttt ttgtctaaag agtaatacta gagataaaca
     4021 taaaaaatgt agaggtcgag tttagatgca agttcaagga gcgaaaggtg gatgggtagg
     4081 ttatataggg atatagcaca gagatatata gcaaagagat acttttgagc aatgtttgtg
     4141 gaagcggtat tcgcaatatt ttagtagctc gttacagtcc ggtgcgtttt tggttttttg
     4201 aaagtgcgtc atcagagcgc ttttggtttt caaaagcgct ctgaagttcc tatactttct
     4261 agctagagaa taggaacttc ccgagcggcc gcgtgttaca agcttgactc cagcgtaact
     4321 ggactgcaat caactcactg gctcaccttc acgggtgggc ctttcttcgg tagaaaatca
     4381 aaggatcttc ttgagatcct ttttttctgc gcgtaatctg ctgcttgcaa acaaaaaaac
     4441 caccgctacc agcggtggtt tgtttgccgg atcaagagct accaactctt tttccgaggt
     4501 aactggcttc agcagagcgc agataccaaa tactgttctt ctagtgtagc cgtagttagg
     4561 ccaccacttc aagaactctg tagcaccgcc tacatacctc gctctgctaa tcctgttacc
     4621 agtggctgct gccagtggcg ataagtcgtg tcttaccggg ttggactcaa gacgatagtt
     4681 accggataag gcgcagcggt cgggctgaac ggggggttcg tgcacacagc ccagcttgga
     4741 gcgaacgacc tacaccgaac tgagatacct acagcgtgag ctatgagaaa gcgccacgct
     4801 tcccgaaggg agaaaggcgg acaggtatcc ggtaagcggc agggtcggaa caggagagcg
     4861 cacgagggag cttccagggg taaacgcctg gtatctttat agtcctgtcg ggtttcgcca
     4921 cctctgactt gagcatcgat ttttgtgatg ctcgtcaggg gggcggagcc tatggaaaaa
     4981 cgccagcaac gcagaaaggc ccacccgaag gtgagccagg tgattacatt tgggccctca
     5041 tcagaggttt tcaccgtcat caccgaaacg cgcgaggcag ctgcggtaaa gctcatcagc
     5101 gtggtcgtga agcgattcac agatgtctgc ctgttcatcc gcgtccagct cgttgagttt
     5161 ctccagaagc gttaatgtct ggcttctgat aaagcgggcc atgttaaggg cggttttttc
     5221 ctgtttggtc acttaccaat gcttaatcag tgaggcacct atctcagcga tctgtctatt
     5281 tcgttcatcc atagttgcct gactccccgt cgtgtagata actacgatgc gggagggctt
     5341 accatctggc cccagtgctg caatgatacc gcgagaccca cgctcaccgg ctccagattt
     5401 atcagcaata aaccagccag ccgggagggc cgagcgcaga agtgatcctg caactttatc
     5461 cgcctccatc cagtctatta attgttgccg ggaagctaga gtaagtagtt cgccagttaa
     5521 tagtttgcgc aacgttgttg ccattgctac aggcatcgtg gtgtcacgct cgtcgtttgg
     5581 tatggcttca ttcagctccg gttcccaacg atcaaggcga gttacatgat cccccatgtt
     5641 gtgcaaaaaa gcggttagct ccttcggtcc tccgatcgtt gccagaagta agttggccgc
     5701 agtgttatca ctcatggtta tggcagcact gcataattct cttactgtca tgccatccgt
     5761 gagatgcttt tctgtgactg gtgagtactc aaccaagtca ttctgagaat agtgtatgcg
     5821 gcgaccgagt tgctcttgcc cggcgtcaat acgggataat accgcgccac atagcagaac
     5881 tttaaaagtg ctcatcattg gaaaacgttc ttcggggcgt aaactctcaa ggatcttacc
     5941 gctgttgaga tccagttcga tgtaacccac tcgtgcaccc aactgatctt cagcatcttt
     6001 tactttcacc agcgtttctg ggtgagcaaa aacaggaagg caaaatgccg caaaaaaggg
     6061 aataagggcg acacggaaat gttgaatact cattttagct tccttagctc ctgaaaatct
     6121 cgataactca aaaaatacgc ccggtagtga tcttatttca ttatggtgaa agttggaacc
     6181 tcttacgtgc cgatcaagtc aaaagcctcc ggtcggaggc ttttgacttt ctgctatgga
     6241 ggtcaggtat gatttaaatg gtcagttaga
//
