[The description below was written by a language model from this plasmid's Addgene catalogue record and the feature table of its GenBank file.]
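Description:
pGBW-m4046697 is a yeast–E. coli shuttle plasmid for galactose-inducible expression of the SARS-CoV-2 non-structural protein 4 (nsp4) in Saccharomyces cerevisiae. The circular construct is 6270 bp in the sequence record. In yeast it replicates episomally from the 2µ origin, which supports multicopy maintenance, and it is selected through the URA3 auxotrophic marker, which complements uracil auxotrophy and can be counterselected with 5-fluoroorotic acid. In bacteria it is propagated from a ColE1/pUC-type origin and selected with ampicillin. The beta-lactamase gene is annotated as driven by the cat promoter. A rop coding sequence is annotated directly downstream of AmpR, although the catalogue lists the plasmid as high copy. Short phage T3Te and T7Te terminators flank the bacterial origin, and a tonB terminator lies next to the resistance cassette, which presumably insulates these modules from read-through transcription.

The payload is a wild-type nsp4 coding sequence of about 1.5 kb, derived from the ORF1ab polyprotein and made by gene synthesis. It sits downstream of the GAL1 promoter, whose upstream activating sequence binds Gal4 so that transcription is induced by galactose. The insert itself is not annotated in the feature table, but it would occupy the unannotated interval between the GAL1 promoter and a CYC1 terminator primer site, which implies CYC1-based termination. The associated reference title describes the series as tagged constructs for protein expression and/or purification, but no tag is annotated or named in the record, so its identity and position cannot be stated. The plasmid is intended for producing nsp4 in yeast for expression or purification studies.
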