Addgene plasmid #153869: pGBW-m4046697
Purpose: Yeast expression plasmid for SARS-CoV-2 nsp4
Depositing lab: Ginkgo Bioworks & Benjie Chen. Depositing organization: Ginkgo Bioworks.
Backbone
  Vector backbone: AmpR; 2u URA3
  Backbone size w/o insert (bp): 4078
  Vector type: Yeast Expression
  Selectable markers: URA3
Growth in bacteria
  Bacterial resistance: Ampicillin, 100 μg/mL
  Growth temperature: 37°C
  Growth strain: DH5alpha
  Copy number: High Copy
Gene/Insert
  Gene/Insert name: SARS-CoV-2 nsp4
  Species: Severe acute respiratory syndrome coronavirus 2
  Insert size (bp): 1499
  Mutation: wt
  Entrez Gene: ORF1ab (a.k.a. GU280_gp01)
  Promoter: pGAL1
  Cloning method: Unknown
Resource information
  A portion of this plasmid was derived from a plasmid made by: GinkgoBioworks
Depositor comments: NCBI reference sequence: YP_009725300.1. Created by gene synthesis with Not1 site.
How to cite: pGBW-m4046697 was a gift from Ginkgo Bioworks & Benjie Chen (Addgene plasmid # 153869 ; http://n2t.net/addgene:153869 ; RRID:Addgene_153869)
